Addgene plasmid #250237: AAV-EF1α-DIO-DSE-mCherry-PSE-shRNA-Scramble
Purpose: Cre-dependent AAV expressing mCherry and a scrambled shRNA under EF1α promoter. Used as a non-targeting control for shRNA knockdown
Depositing lab: Won Do Heo. Depositing organization: Korea Advanced Institute of Science and Technology. Publication: Dysregulation of FGFR1 signaling in the hippocampus facilitates depressive disorder. Shin J, Oh H, Park JH, Bae H, Yang CM, Lee M, Kim S, Heo WD. Exp Mol Med. 2025 Aug;57(8):1818-1836. doi: 10.1038/s12276-025-01519-9. Epub 2025 Aug 15. PubMed 40813470.
Backbone
  Vector backbone: pAAV-EF1α-DIO-DSE-mCherry-PSE
  Backbone manufacturer: Heo Lab (KAIST)
  Total vector size (bp): 6793
  Vector type: Mammalian Expression, Mouse Targeting, AAV, RNAi, Cre/Lox, Synthetic Biology
Growth in bacteria
  Bacterial resistance: Ampicillin, 100 μg/mL
  Growth temperature: 30°C
  Growth strain: NEB Stable
  Copy number: Low Copy
Gene/Insert
  Gene/Insert name: shRNA-Scramble (alt name: control shRNA)
  gRNA/shRNA sequence: AGCTTCCCAGTTAAGTA
  Species: Synthetic
  Entrez Gene: SMARCA4 (a.k.a. BAF190, BAF190A, BRG1, CSS4, MRD16, OTSC12, RTPS2, SNF2, SNF2-beta, SNF2L4, SNF2LB, SWI2, hSNF2b)
  Promoter: EF1α
  Cloning method: Restriction Enzyme; 5′ cloning site AvrII (unknown if destroyed); 3′ cloning site ECoRI (unknown if destroyed)
  Sequencing primers: 5′ atcttgtggaaaggacgcg
Terms and licenses: Academic/Nonprofit Terms; Industry Terms: Not Available to Industry
How to cite: AAV-EF1α-DIO-DSE-mCherry-PSE-shRNA-Scramble was a gift from Won Do Heo (Addgene plasmid # 250237 ; http://n2t.net/addgene:250237 ; RRID:Addgene_250237)
