[The description below was written by a language model from this plasmid's Addgene catalogue record and pLannotate feature annotations shown in this document.]
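Description:
AAV-EF1α-DIO-DSE-mCherry-PSE-shRNA-Scramble is a 6,793 bp AAV2-ITR transfer plasmid for Cre-dependent co-expression of mCherry and a non-targeting shRNA in mammalian (mouse) cells. It serves as the scrambled control for matched knockdown vectors built on the same backbone. In bacteria it is maintained through a ColE1/pUC-type origin and selected with ampicillin (AmpR). An f1 origin is also present. The catalogue lists it as low copy and grown in a recombination-deficient strain, as is common for ITR-containing plasmids. In the full sequence the right ITR is annotated intact, while the left ITR is detected only as short fragments.

Between the ITRs, an EF-1α promoter precedes a double-floxed inverted (DIO) cassette bounded by opposing lox2272 and loxP pairs, followed by WPRE and an hGH polyadenylation signal. The inverted segment carries mCherry, preceded by a short GAP43-derived fragment. Such fragments are normally used as membrane-targeting tags, although the record does not state that purpose.

The U6 Pol III promoter is annotated as two separate fragments. One lies inverted inside the floxed region, and the other sits in forward orientation just downstream of the lox sites, ahead of the shRNA cloning region. This matches the "DSE" and "PSE" in the name, which presumably denote the distal and proximal sequence elements of U6. Cre-mediated inversion would then orient mCherry for EF-1α transcription and also reassemble a functional U6 promoter to drive the shRNA. This mechanism is inferred from the layout, since the catalogue attributes expression simply to EF1α.

The shRNA itself is not annotated in the feature table. The SMARCA4 gene link in the catalogue appears incidental for a synthetic scramble sequence. The depositor's 3,792 nt sequence covers only the span from the promoter to the poly(A) signal.
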