Features (pLannotate 1.2.2; 15 found; start..end, strand, type, name):
      1..1179    +  promoter       EF-1α promoter: strong constitutive promoter for human elongation factor EF-1α
   1216..1249    +  protein_bind   lox2272: Cre-mediated recombination occurs in the 8-bp core sequence (GGATACTT). lox2272 sites are compatible with each other, but incompatible with loxP or loxN sites (Lee and Saito, 1988). Cre recombinase
   1250..1299    -  intron         β-globin intron (fragment): internally truncated intron from human β-globin
   1300..1333    +  protein_bind   loxP: Cre-mediated recombination occurs in the 8-bp core sequence (GCATACAT). Cre recombinase
   1334..1442    -  promoter       U6 promoter (fragment): RNA polymerase III promoter for human U6 snRNA
   1545..2252    -  CDS            mCherry: mCherry is a basic (constitutively fluorescent) red fluorescent protein published in 2004, derived from Discosoma sp.. It is reported to be a very rapidly-maturing monomer with low acid sensitivity.
   2272..2303    -  misc_feature   MCS (fragment): multiple cloning site
   2298..2363    -  CDS            gap43 (fragment): NEUM_CARAU - Experimental evidence at transcript level: Swiss-Prot protein existence level 2. This protein is associated with nerve growth. It is a major component of the motile 'growth cones' that form the tips of elongating axons. Plays a role in axonal and dendritic filopodia induction (By similarity). From Carassius auratus (Goldfish).
   2380..2413    -  protein_bind   lox2272: Cre-mediated recombination occurs in the 8-bp core sequence (GGATACTT). lox2272 sites are compatible with each other, but incompatible with loxP or loxN sites (Lee and Saito, 1988). Cre recombinase
   2414..2463    -  intron         β-globin intron (fragment): internally truncated intron from human β-globin
   2464..2497    -  protein_bind   loxP: Cre-mediated recombination occurs in the 8-bp core sequence (GCATACAT). Cre recombinase
   2505..2602    +  promoter       U6 promoter (fragment): RNA polymerase III promoter for human U6 snRNA
   2666..2690    +  misc_feature   MCS (fragment): pBluescript multiple cloning site
   2690..3278    +  misc_feature   WPRE: woodchuck hepatitis virus posttranscriptional regulatory element
   3310..3786    +  polyA_signal   hGH poly(A) signal: human growth hormone polyadenylation signal
>Addgene plasmid #250237 | AAV-EF1α-DIO-DSE-mCherry-PSE-shRNA-Scramble | depositor full sequence | sequence record 493854 | AAV-EF1α-DIO-DSE-mCherry-PSE-shRNA-Scramble sequence 3792 bps
GGCTCCGGTGCCCGTCAGTGGGCAGAGCGCACATCGCCCACAGTCCCCGAGAAGTTGGGGGGAGGGGTCG
GCAATTGAACCGGTGCCTAGAGAAGGTGGCGCGGGGTAAACTGGGAAAGTGATGTCGTGTACTGGCTCCG
CCTTTTTCCCGAGGGTGGGGGAGAACCGTATATAAGTGCAGTAGTCGCCGTGAACGTTCTTTTTCGCAAC
GGGTTTGCCGCCAGAACACAGGTAAGTGCCGTGTGTGGTTCCCGCGGGCCTGGCCTCTTTACGGGTTATG
GCCCTTGCGTGCCTTGAATTACTTCCACCTGGCTGCAGTACGTGATTCTTGATCCCGAGCTTCGGGTTGG
AAGTGGGTGGGAGAGTTCGAGGCCTTGCGCTTAAGGAGCCCCTTCGCCTCGTGCTTGAGTTGAGGCCTGG
CCTGGGCGCTGGGGCCGCCGCGTGCGAATCTGGTGGCACCTTCGCGCCTGTCTCGCTGCTTTCGATAAGT
CTCTAGCCATTTAAAATTTTTGATGACCTGCTGCGACGCTTTTTTTCTGGCAAGATAGTCTTGTAAATGC
GGGCCAAGATCTGCACACTGGTATTTCGGTTTTTGGGGCCGCGGGCGGCGACGGGGCCCGTGCGTCCCAG
CGCACATGTTCGGCGAGGCGGGGCCTGCGAGCGCGGCCACCGAGAATCGGACGGGGGTAGTCTCAAGCTG
GCCGGCCTGCTCTGGTGCCTGGCCTCGCGCCGCCGTGTATCGCCCCGCCCTGGGCGGCAAGGCTGGCCCG
GTCGGCACCAGTTGCGTGAGCGGAAAGATGGCCGCTTCCCGGCCCTGCTGCAGGGAGCTCAAAATGGAGG
ACGCGGCGCTCGGGAGAGCGGGCGGGTGAGTCACCCACACAAAGGAAAAGGGCCTTTCCGTCCTCAGCCG
TCGCTTCATGTGACTCCACGGAGTACCGGGCGCCGTCCAGGCACCTCGATTAGTTCTCGAGCTTTTGGAG
TACGTCGTCTTTAGGTTGGGGGGAGGGGTTTTATGCGATGGAGTTTCCCCACACTGAGTGGGTGGAGACT
GAAGTTAGGCCAGCTTGGCACTTGATGTAATTCTCCTTGGAATTTGCCCTTTTTGAGTTTGGATCTTGGT
TCATTCTCAAGCCTCAGACAGTGGTTCAAAGTTTTTTTCTTCCATTTCAGGTGTCGTGAGGTACCGGATC
CTCTAGATTCGCTAGCGGATCCGGAATAACTTCGTATAGGATACTTTATACGAAGTTATGCAGAATGGTA
GCTGGATTGTAGCTGCTATTAGCAATATGAAACCTCTTAATAACTTCGTATAGCATACATTATACGAAGT
TATTATTTTGTACTAATATCTTTGTGTTTACAGTCAAATTAATTCTAATTATCTCTCTAACAGCCTTGTA
TCGTATATGCAAATATGAAGGAATCATGGGAAATAGGCCCTCTTCCTGCCCGACCTTGGCGCGCGCTCGG
CGCGCGGTCACGCTCCGTCACGTGGTGCGTTTTGCCTGCGCGTCTTTCCACTGGGTTAATTAAGCGGCCG
CTTACTTGTACAGCTCGTCCATGCCGCCGGTGGAGTGGCGGCCCTCGGCGCGTTCGTACTGTTCCACGAT
GGTGTAGTCCTCGTTGTGGGAGGTGATGTCCAACTTGATGTTGACGTTGTAGGCGCCGGGCAGCTGCACG
GGCTTCTTGGCCTTGTAGGTGGTCTTGACCTCAGCGTCGTAGTGGCCGCCGTCCTTCAGCTTCAGCCTCT
GCTTGATCTCGCCCTTCAGGGCGCCGTCCTCGGGGTACATCCGCTCGGAGGAGGCCTCCCAGCCCATGGT
CTTCTTCTGCATTACGGGGCCGTCGGAGGGGAAGTTGGTGCCGCGCAGCTTCACCTTGTAGATGAACTCG
CCGTCCTGCAGGGAGGAGTCCTGGGTCACGGTCACCACGCCGCCGTCCTCGAAGTTCATCACGCGCTCCC
ACTTGAAGCCCTCGGGGAAGGACAGCTTCAAGTAGTCGGGGATGTCGGCGGGGTGCTTCACGTAGGCCTT
GGAGCCGTACATGAACTGAGGGGACAGGATGTCCCAGGCGAAGGGCAGGGGGCCACCCTTGGTCACCTTC
AGCTTGGCGGTCTGGGTGCCCTCGTAGGGGCGGCCCTCGCCCTCGCCCTCGATCTCGAACTCGTGGCCGT
TCACGGAGCCCTCCATGTGCACCTTGAAGCGCATGAACTCCTTGATGATGGCCATGTTATCCTCCTCGCC
CTTGCTCACCATGGTGGCGGATGCTACCGGTGGATCCCGGGCCCGCGGTACCGTCGACTGCAGCTCCTGA
TCGGCCTCTTCATTCTTCTCAACCGGTTTAGTTCTTCTGATGCAGCACAGCATGGGGCGGCGCGCCGCGA
TAACTTCGTATAAAGTATCCTATACGAAGTTATTTGCCTTAACCCAGAAATTATCACTGTTATTCTTTAG
AATGGTGCAAAGAATAACTTCGTATAATGTATGCTATACGAAGTTATGTTTATCTGCAGTTTTAAAATTA
TGTTTTAAAATGGACTATCATATGCTTACCGTAACTTGAAAGTATTTCGATTTCTTGGGTTTATATATCT
TGTGGAAAGGACGCGGTTTCCTAGGGAGCTTCCCAGTTAAGTACCTGACCCATACTTAACTGGGAAGCTC
TTTTTGAATTCGATATCAAGCTTATCGATAATCAACCTCTGGATTACAAAATTTGTGAAAGATTGACTGG
TATTCTTAACTATGTTGCTCCTTTTACGCTATGTGGATACGCTGCTTTAATGCCTTTGTATCATGCTATT
GCTTCCCGTATGGCTTTCATTTTCTCCTCCTTGTATAAATCCTGGTTGCTGTCTCTTTATGAGGAGTTGT
GGCCCGTTGTCAGGCAACGTGGCGTGGTGTGCACTGTGTTTGCTGACGCAACCCCCACTGGTTGGGGCAT
TGCCACCACCTGTCAGCTCCTTTCCGGGACTTTCGCTTTCCCCCTCCCTATTGCCACGGCGGAACTCATC
GCCGCCTGCCTTGCCCGCTGCTGGACAGGGGCTCGGCTGTTGGGCACTGACAATTCCGTGGTGTTGTCGG
GGAAATCATCGTCCTTTCCTTGGCTGCTCGCCTATGTTGCCACCTGGATTCTGCGCGGGACGTCCTTCTG
CTACGTCCCTTCGGCCCTCAATCCAGCGGACCTTCCTTCCCGCGGCCTGCTGCCGGCTCTGCGGCCTCTT
CCGCGTCTTCGCCTTCGCCCTCAGACGAGTCGGATCTCCCTTTGGGCCGCCTCCCCGCATCGATACCGAG
CGCTGCTCGAGAGATCTACGGGTGGCATCCCTGTGACCCCTCCCCAGTGCCTCTCCTGGCCCTGGAAGTT
GCCACTCCAGTGCCCACCAGCCTTGTCCTAATAAAATTAAGTTGCATCATTTTGTCTGACTAGGTGTCCT
TCTATAATATTATGGGGTGGAGGGGGGTGGTATGGAGCAAGGGGCAAGTTGGGAAGACAACCTGTAGGGC
CTGCGGGGTCTATTGGGAACCAAGCTGGAGTGCAGTGGCACAATCTTGGCTCACTGCAATCTCCGCCTCC
TGGGTTCAAGCGATTCTCCTGCCTCAGCCTCCCGAGTTGTTGGGATTCCAGGCATGCATGACCAGGCTCA
GCTAATTTTTGTTTTTTTGGTAGAGACGGGGTTTCACCATATTGGCCAGGCTGGTCTCCAACTCCTAATC
TCAGGTGATCTACCCACCTTGGCCTCCCAAATTGCTGGGATTACAGGCGTGAACCACTGCTCCCTTCCCT
GTCCTTCTGATT
