Features (pLannotate 1.2.2; 26 found; start..end, strand, type, name):
     12..39      +  repeat_region  AAV2 ITR (fragment): inverted terminal repeat of adeno-associated virus serotype 2 inverted
     68..95      +  repeat_region  AAV2 ITR (fragment): inverted terminal repeat of adeno-associated virus serotype 2 inverted
    158..224     +  CDS            small t antigen (fragment): SV40 (simian virus 40) small t antigen
    231..1409    +  promoter       EF-1α promoter: strong constitutive promoter for human elongation factor EF-1α
   1446..1479    +  protein_bind   lox2272: Cre-mediated recombination occurs in the 8-bp core sequence (GGATACTT). lox2272 sites are compatible with each other, but incompatible with loxP or loxN sites (Lee and Saito, 1988). Cre recombinase
   1480..1529    -  intron         β-globin intron (fragment): internally truncated intron from human β-globin
   1530..1563    +  protein_bind   loxP: Cre-mediated recombination occurs in the 8-bp core sequence (GCATACAT). Cre recombinase
   1564..1672    -  promoter       U6 promoter (fragment): RNA polymerase III promoter for human U6 snRNA
   1775..2482    -  CDS            mCherry: mCherry is a basic (constitutively fluorescent) red fluorescent protein published in 2004, derived from Discosoma sp.. It is reported to be a very rapidly-maturing monomer with low acid sensitivity.
   2502..2533    -  misc_feature   MCS (fragment): multiple cloning site
   2528..2593    -  CDS            gap43 (fragment): NEUM_CARAU - Experimental evidence at transcript level: Swiss-Prot protein existence level 2. This protein is associated with nerve growth. It is a major component of the motile 'growth cones' that form the tips of elongating axons. Plays a role in axonal and dendritic filopodia induction (By similarity). From Carassius auratus (Goldfish).
   2610..2643    -  protein_bind   lox2272: Cre-mediated recombination occurs in the 8-bp core sequence (GGATACTT). lox2272 sites are compatible with each other, but incompatible with loxP or loxN sites (Lee and Saito, 1988). Cre recombinase
   2644..2693    -  intron         β-globin intron (fragment): internally truncated intron from human β-globin
   2694..2727    -  protein_bind   loxP: Cre-mediated recombination occurs in the 8-bp core sequence (GCATACAT). Cre recombinase
   2735..2832    +  promoter       U6 promoter (fragment): RNA polymerase III promoter for human U6 snRNA
   2896..2920    +  misc_feature   MCS (fragment): pBluescript multiple cloning site
   2920..3508    +  misc_feature   WPRE: woodchuck hepatitis virus posttranscriptional regulatory element
   3540..4016    +  polyA_signal   hGH poly(A) signal: human growth hormone polyadenylation signal
   4056..4196    +  repeat_region  AAV2 ITR: inverted terminal repeat of adeno-associated virus serotype 2 inverted
   4201..4252    -  misc_feature   bom (fragment): basis of mobility region from pBR322
   4271..4726    +  rep_origin     f1 ori (sequence partly withheld): f1 bacteriophage origin of replication; arrow indicates direction of (+) strand synthesis
   4727..4776    -  misc_feature   bom (fragment): basis of mobility region from pBR322
   4878..4913    -  CDS            rop (fragment): Rop protein, which maintains plasmids at low copy number; rop
   5008..5112    +  promoter       AmpR promoter: bla
   5113..5973    +  CDS            AmpR: β-lactamase; bla; confers resistance to ampicillin, carbenicillin, and related antibiotics
   6144..6732    +  rep_origin     ori: high-copy-number ColE1/pMB1/pBR322/pUC origin of replication
>Addgene plasmid #250237 | AAV-EF1α-DIO-DSE-mCherry-PSE-shRNA-Scramble | addgene full sequence | sequence record 497741 | Addgene NGS Result
CCTGCAGGCAGCTGCGCGCTCGCTCGCTCACTGAGGCCGCCCGGGCGTCGGGCGACCTTTGGTCGCCCGG
CCTCAGTGAGCGAGCGAGCGCGCAGAGAGGGAGTGGCCAACTCCATCACTAGGGGTTCCTGCGGCCGCAC
GCGTAAGCTTTGCAAAGATGGATAAAGTTTTAAACAGAGAGGAATCTTTGCAGCTAATGGACCTTCTAGG
TCTTGAAAGGAGTGGGAATTGGCTCCGGTGCCCGTCAGTGGGCAGAGCGCACATCGCCCACAGTCCCCGA
GAAGTTGGGGGGAGGGGTCGGCAATTGAACCGGTGCCTAGAGAAGGTGGCGCGGGGTAAACTGGGAAAGT
GATGTCGTGTACTGGCTCCGCCTTTTTCCCGAGGGTGGGGGAGAACCGTATATAAGTGCAGTAGTCGCCG
TGAACGTTCTTTTTCGCAACGGGTTTGCCGCCAGAACACAGGTAAGTGCCGTGTGTGGTTCCCGCGGGCC
TGGCCTCTTTACGGGTTATGGCCCTTGCGTGCCTTGAATTACTTCCACCTGGCTGCAGTACGTGATTCTT
GATCCCGAGCTTCGGGTTGGAAGTGGGTGGGAGAGTTCGAGGCCTTGCGCTTAAGGAGCCCCTTCGCCTC
GTGCTTGAGTTGAGGCCTGGCCTGGGCGCTGGGGCCGCCGCGTGCGAATCTGGTGGCACCTTCGCGCCTG
TCTCGCTGCTTTCGATAAGTCTCTAGCCATTTAAAATTTTTGATGACCTGCTGCGACGCTTTTTTTCTGG
CAAGATAGTCTTGTAAATGCGGGCCAAGATCTGCACACTGGTATTTCGGTTTTTGGGGCCGCGGGCGGCG
ACGGGGCCCGTGCGTCCCAGCGCACATGTTCGGCGAGGCGGGGCCTGCGAGCGCGGCCACCGAGAATCGG
ACGGGGGTAGTCTCAAGCTGGCCGGCCTGCTCTGGTGCCTGGCCTCGCGCCGCCGTGTATCGCCCCGCCC
TGGGCGGCAAGGCTGGCCCGGTCGGCACCAGTTGCGTGAGCGGAAAGATGGCCGCTTCCCGGCCCTGCTG
CAGGGAGCTCAAAATGGAGGACGCGGCGCTCGGGAGAGCGGGCGGGTGAGTCACCCACACAAAGGAAAAG
GGCCTTTCCGTCCTCAGCCGTCGCTTCATGTGACTCCACGGAGTACCGGGCGCCGTCCAGGCACCTCGAT
TAGTTCTCGAGCTTTTGGAGTACGTCGTCTTTAGGTTGGGGGGAGGGGTTTTATGCGATGGAGTTTCCCC
ACACTGAGTGGGTGGAGACTGAAGTTAGGCCAGCTTGGCACTTGATGTAATTCTCCTTGGAATTTGCCCT
TTTTGAGTTTGGATCTTGGTTCATTCTCAAGCCTCAGACAGTGGTTCAAAGTTTTTTTCTTCCATTTCAG
GTGTCGTGAGGTACCGGATCCTCTAGATTCGCTAGCGGATCCGGAATAACTTCGTATAGGATACTTTATA
CGAAGTTATGCAGAATGGTAGCTGGATTGTAGCTGCTATTAGCAATATGAAACCTCTTAATAACTTCGTA
TAGCATACATTATACGAAGTTATTATTTTGTACTAATATCTTTGTGTTTACAGTCAAATTAATTCTAATT
ATCTCTCTAACAGCCTTGTATCGTATATGCAAATATGAAGGAATCATGGGAAATAGGCCCTCTTCCTGCC
CGACCTTGGCGCGCGCTCGGCGCGCGGTCACGCTCCGTCACGTGGTGCGTTTTGCCTGCGCGTCTTTCCA
CTGGGTTAATTAAGCGGCCGCTTACTTGTACAGCTCGTCCATGCCGCCGGTGGAGTGGCGGCCCTCGGCG
CGTTCGTACTGTTCCACGATGGTGTAGTCCTCGTTGTGGGAGGTGATGTCCAACTTGATGTTGACGTTGT
AGGCGCCGGGCAGCTGCACGGGCTTCTTGGCCTTGTAGGTGGTCTTGACCTCAGCGTCGTAGTGGCCGCC
GTCCTTCAGCTTCAGCCTCTGCTTGATCTCGCCCTTCAGGGCGCCGTCCTCGGGGTACATCCGCTCGGAG
GAGGCCTCCCAGCCCATGGTCTTCTTCTGCATTACGGGGCCGTCGGAGGGGAAGTTGGTGCCGCGCAGCT
TCACCTTGTAGATGAACTCGCCGTCCTGCAGGGAGGAGTCCTGGGTCACGGTCACCACGCCGCCGTCCTC
GAAGTTCATCACGCGCTCCCACTTGAAGCCCTCGGGGAAGGACAGCTTCAAGTAGTCGGGGATGTCGGCG
GGGTGCTTCACGTAGGCCTTGGAGCCGTACATGAACTGAGGGGACAGGATGTCCCAGGCGAAGGGCAGGG
GGCCACCCTTGGTCACCTTCAGCTTGGCGGTCTGGGTGCCCTCGTAGGGGCGGCCCTCGCCCTCGCCCTC
GATCTCGAACTCGTGGCCGTTCACGGAGCCCTCCATGTGCACCTTGAAGCGCATGAACTCCTTGATGATG
GCCATGTTATCCTCCTCGCCCTTGCTCACCATGGTGGCGGATGCTACCGGTGGATCCCGGGCCCGCGGTA
CCGTCGACTGCAGCTCCTGATCGGCCTCTTCATTCTTCTCAACCGGTTTAGTTCTTCTGATGCAGCACAG
CATGGGGCGGCGCGCCGCGATAACTTCGTATAAAGTATCCTATACGAAGTTATTTGCCTTAACCCAGAAA
TTATCACTGTTATTCTTTAGAATGGTGCAAAGAATAACTTCGTATAATGTATGCTATACGAAGTTATGTT
TATCTGCAGTTTTAAAATTATGTTTTAAAATGGACTATCATATGCTTACCGTAACTTGAAAGTATTTCGA
TTTCTTGGGTTTATATATCTTGTGGAAAGGACGCGGTTTCCTAGGGAGCTTCCCAGTTAAGTACCTGACC
CATACTTAACTGGGAAGCTCTTTTTGAATTCGATATCAAGCTTATCGATAATCAACCTCTGGATTACAAA
ATTTGTGAAAGATTGACTGGTATTCTTAACTATGTTGCTCCTTTTACGCTATGTGGATACGCTGCTTTAA
TGCCTTTGTATCATGCTATTGCTTCCCGTATGGCTTTCATTTTCTCCTCCTTGTATAAATCCTGGTTGCT
GTCTCTTTATGAGGAGTTGTGGCCCGTTGTCAGGCAACGTGGCGTGGTGTGCACTGTGTTTGCTGACGCA
ACCCCCACTGGTTGGGGCATTGCCACCACCTGTCAGCTCCTTTCCGGGACTTTCGCTTTCCCCCTCCCTA
TTGCCACGGCGGAACTCATCGCCGCCTGCCTTGCCCGCTGCTGGACAGGGGCTCGGCTGTTGGGCACTGA
CAATTCCGTGGTGTTGTCGGGGAAATCATCGTCCTTTCCTTGGCTGCTCGCCTATGTTGCCACCTGGATT
CTGCGCGGGACGTCCTTCTGCTACGTCCCTTCGGCCCTCAATCCAGCGGACCTTCCTTCCCGCGGCCTGC
TGCCGGCTCTGCGGCCTCTTCCGCGTCTTCGCCTTCGCCCTCAGACGAGTCGGATCTCCCTTTGGGCCGC
CTCCCCGCATCGATACCGAGCGCTGCTCGAGAGATCTACGGGTGGCATCCCTGTGACCCCTCCCCAGTGC
CTCTCCTGGCCCTGGAAGTTGCCACTCCAGTGCCCACCAGCCTTGTCCTAATAAAATTAAGTTGCATCAT
TTTGTCTGACTAGGTGTCCTTCTATAATATTATGGGGTGGAGGGGGGTGGTATGGAGCAAGGGGCAAGTT
GGGAAGACAACCTGTAGGGCCTGCGGGGTCTATTGGGAACCAAGCTGGAGTGCAGTGGCACAATCTTGGC
TCACTGCAATCTCCGCCTCCTGGGTTCAAGCGATTCTCCTGCCTCAGCCTCCCGAGTTGTTGGGATTCCA
GGCATGCATGACCAGGCTCAGCTAATTTTTGTTTTTTTGGTAGAGACGGGGTTTCACCATATTGGCCAGG
CTGGTCTCCAACTCCTAATCTCAGGTGATCTACCCACCTTGGCCTCCCAAATTGCTGGGATTACAGGCGT
GAACCACTGCTCCCTTCCCTGTCCTTCTGATTTTGTAGGTAACCACGTGCGGACCGAGCGGCCGCAGGAA
CCCCTAGTGATGGAGTTGGCCACTCCCTCTCTGCGCGCTCGCTCGCTCACTGAGGCCGGGCGACCAAAGG
TCGCCCGACGCCCGGGCTTTGCCCGGGCGGCCTCAGTGAGCGAGCGAGCGCGCAGCTGCCTGCAGGGGCG
CCTGATGCGGTATTTTCTCCTTACGCATCTGTGCGGTATTTCACACCGCATA
[95 nt withheld, positions 4253-4347]
T
[46 nt withheld, positions 4349-4394]
C
[141 nt withheld, positions 4396-4536]
CCTTTGACGTTGGAGTCCACGTTCTTT
[37 nt withheld, positions 4564-4600]
ACTCTATCTCGGGCTATTCTTTTGATTTATAAGGGATTTTGCCGATTTCGGTCTATTGGTTAAAAAATGA
GCTGATTTAACAAAAATTTAACGCGAATTTTAACAAAATATTAACGTTTACAATTTTATGGTGCACTCTC
AGTACAATCTGCTCTGATGCCGCATAGTTAAGCCAGCCCCGACACCCGCCAACACCCGCTGACGCGCCCT
GACGGGCTTGTCTGCTCCCGGCATCCGCTTACAGACAAGCTGTGACCGTCTCCGGGAGCTGCATGTGTCA
GAGGTTTTCACCGTCATCACCGAAACGCGCGAGACGAAAGGGCCTCGTGATACGCCTATTTTTATAGGTT
AATGTCATGATAATAATGGTTTCTTAGACGTCAGGTGGCACTTTTCGGGGAAATGTGCGCGGAACCCCTA
TTTGTTTATTTTTCTAAATACATTCAAATATGTATCCGCTCATGAGACAATAACCCTGATAAATGCTTCA
ATAATATTGAAAAAGGAAGAGTATGAGTATTCAACATTTCCGTGTCGCCCTTATTCCCTTTTTTGCGGCA
TTTTGCCTTCCTGTTTTTGCTCACCCAGAAACGCTGGTGAAAGTAAAAGATGCTGAAGATCAGTTGGGTG
CACGAGTGGGTTACATCGAACTGGATCTCAACAGCGGTAAGATCCTTGAGAGTTTTCGCCCCGAAGAACG
TTTTCCAATGATGAGCACTTTTAAAGTTCTGCTATGTGGCGCGGTATTATCCCGTATTGACGCCGGGCAA
GAGCAACTCGGTCGCCGCATACACTATTCTCAGAATGACTTGGTTGAGTACTCACCAGTCACAGAAAAGC
ATCTTACGGATGGCATGACAGTAAGAGAATTATGCAGTGCTGCCATAACCATGAGTGATAACACTGCGGC
CAACTTACTTCTGACAACGATCGGAGGACCGAAGGAGCTAACCGCTTTTTTGCACAACATGGGGGATCAT
GTAACTCGCCTTGATCGTTGGGAACCGGAGCTGAATGAAGCCATACCAAACGACGAGCGTGACACCACGA
TGCCTGTAGCAATGGCAACAACGTTGCGCAAACTATTAACTGGCGAACTACTTACTCTAGCTTCCCGGCA
ACAATTAATAGACTGGATGGAGGCGGATAAAGTTGCAGGACCACTTCTGCGCTCGGCCCTTCCGGCTGGC
TGGTTTATTGCTGATAAATCTGGAGCCGGTGAGCGTGGGTCTCGCGGTATCATTGCAGCACTGGGGCCAG
ATGGTAAGCCCTCCCGTATCGTAGTTATCTACACGACGGGGAGTCAGGCAACTATGGATGAACGAAATAG
ACAGATCGCTGAGATAGGTGCCTCACTGATTAAGCATTGGTAACTGTCAGACCAAGTTTACTCATATATA
CTTTAGATTGATTTAAAACTTCATTTTTAATTTAAAAGGATCTAGGTGAAGATCCTTTTTGATAATCTCA
TGACCAAAATCCCTTAACGTGAGTTTTCGTTCCACTGAGCGTCAGACCCCGTAGAAAAGATCAAAGGATC
TTCTTGAGATCCTTTTTTTCTGCGCGTAATCTGCTGCTTGCAAACAAAAAAACCACCGCTACCAGCGGTG
GTTTGTTTGCCGGATCAAGAGCTACCAACTCTTTTTCCGAAGGTAACTGGCTTCAGCAGAGCGCAGATAC
CAAATACTGTTCTTCTAGTGTAGCCGTAGTTAGGCCACCACTTCAAGAACTCTGTAGCACCGCCTACATA
CCTCGCTCTGCTAATCCTGTTACCAGTGGCTGCTGCCAGTGGCGATAAGTCGTGTCTTACCGGGTTGGAC
TCAAGACGATAGTTACCGGATAAGGCGCAGCGGTCGGGCTGAACGGGGGGTTCGTGCACACAGCCCAGCT
TGGAGCGAACGACCTACACCGAACTGAGATACCTACAGCGTGAGCTATGAGAAAGCGCCACGCTTCCCGA
AGGGAGAAAGGCGGACAGGTATCCGGTAAGCGGCAGGGTCGGAACAGGAGAGCGCACGAGGGAGCTTCCA
GGGGGAAACGCCTGGTATCTTTATAGTCCTGTCGGGTTTCGCCACCTCTGACTTGAGCGTCGATTTTTGT
GATGCTCGTCAGGGGGGCGGAGCCTATGGAAAAACGCCAGCAACGCGGCCTTTTTACGGTTCCTGGCCTT
TTGCTGGCCTTTTGCTCACATGT
